>Addgene plasmid #16995 | XE15 Xbhh-C | addgene partial sequence | sequence record 23447 | T7 5'-TAATACGACTCACTATAGGG-3'
GTGTTCTTTTTGNGAGCTCAGAATAAACGCTCAACTTTGGCAGATCTGATATCACTAGTCACCATGCNTT
TGCNCNAGGTTGTGCTGCTTCTCTGCGCCGCTGCGCTGCTCCTGAGCGGGGCGGTGCGGGGTTGCGGACC
GGGAACTGGAGGCTGTTTCCCAGGAGAGGCACTGGCCACATTGGAGTCTGGTGAGAAGATACCAGTTTCT
CAGCTGAGCCCAGGCCTACGTGTCCTGGCTATGGACAACAGTGGGAGGCCAACGTACAGTGACTTTTTGA
GCTTTTTAGATCACAGTCCCAAAGAAGAGCACATGTTCCAGGTTATAAAGACTCAAGACCCACACCGTCG
TTTGTTCTTAACACCAGCCCATTTGATCTTTGTTTCGGACAATTATTCCACACCAGCTTCGGAATTCCAG
GCAGTATTTGCAAGCAGTGTAAGGCCAGGGCAATATATTCTAGTATCAAATGTGGTGGGGCTGATACCTG
CTAAAGTAAGGTCAGTAAATACGCAGACAAACTATGGGGCTTATGCTCCTCTAACTCAGCATGGGACACT
CGTGCTAGATGATGTGGNTGTGTCCTGTTTTGCCCNGGTACAGANNNAAGGGCNCCCNAANNTGTTTTAN
NGGCCTCTCCGGTGACTCTACAATTTAGGGATAATAGNAGGAACGCAACCATCACAGCAGATGGGCATTC
ACTGGTATAGCAAAGCTCTGTATCACTTGTGCAGGCTAATACTTCATGGGATGANTCCATCCCTTAGGAA
TTGNCAGTTGAAATGTGATGCNNTAGTGACGACTAGACCTGNTACANAACCAGCCCCANAAC
