[The description below was written by a language model from this plasmid's Addgene catalogue record.]
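Description:
XE15 Xbhh-C is a Xenopus expression construct built on the pT7TS backbone (about 3 kb without insert), a vector used as a template for in vitro synthesis of mRNA rather than for direct expression in cells. It is maintained as a high-copy plasmid in E. coli under ampicillin selection. The record provides no feature table, so elements such as the replication origin or any untranslated regions flanking the cloning site are not documented here. The T7 promoter is indicated by the depositor's transcription notes and by the listed T7 sequencing primer.

The insert derives from Xenopus laevis banded hedgehog (Xbhh, also called bhh or hh1; the gene entry is ihh) and was introduced by restriction cloning from PCR-amplified coding sequence. Hedgehog proteins undergo autoproteolytic cleavage into an amino-terminal and a carboxy-terminal product. The depositor comments cover several related clones: a full coding-region construct, an Xbhh-N subclone for the amino-terminal product, and a "dominant negative-C" subclone encoding a leader sequence, a few residues amino-terminal to the cleavage site, and the carboxy-terminal domain. The name Xbhh-C suggests this plasmid corresponds to the last of these, but the record does not state this explicitly, and the insert size is not given.

Sense RNA is made by linearizing the plasmid and transcribing with T7 polymerase. Such RNA is typically microinjected into Xenopus embryos. The associated study examined how the hedgehog cleavage products pattern the neural ectoderm. Per the comments, in situ antisense probes come from a separate Bluescript clone, not this plasmid.
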