Addgene plasmid #16995: XE15 Xbhh-C
Depositing lab: Randall Moon. Depositing organization: University of Washington. Publication: Patterning of the neural ectoderm of Xenopus laevis by the amino-terminal product of hedgehog autoproteolytic cleavage. Lai CJ, Ekker SC, Beachy PA, Moon RT. Development. 1995 Aug;121(8):2349-60. doi: 10.1242/dev.121.8.2349. PubMed 7671801.
Backbone
  Vector backbone: pT7TS
  Backbone size w/o insert (bp): 3000
  Vector type: Xenopus Expression
Growth in bacteria
  Bacterial resistance: Ampicillin, 100 μg/mL
  Growth temperature: 37°C
  Growth strain: DH5alpha
  Copy number: High Copy
Gene/Insert
  Gene/Insert name: Xbhh-C (alt names: xbhh; bhh; banded hedgehog)
  Species: X. laevis (frog)
  Entrez Gene: ihh (a.k.a. bhh, X-hh, bhh-a)
  Cloning method: Restriction Enzyme
  Sequencing primers: 5′ T7
Terms and licenses: Academic/Nonprofit Terms; Industry Terms: Not Available to Industry
Depositor comments: Expression ConstructXenopus Banded Hedgehog. (a.k.a. Xbhh; hh1) Insert: PCR of coding region, Genbank accession number U26404. Antisense RNA: For in situ we use clone XIL in Bluescript KS. Linearize with Bam H1 and transcribe with T3. Sense RNA: Linearize with Bam H1 and transcribe with T7. References: Ekker et al., Development 121, 2337-2347 (1995) Lai et al., Development 121, 2349-2360 (1995) Subclone Xbhh-N in pT7Ts. Encodes amino terminal product with autoproteolytic cleavage. Linearize with BamH1 and transcribe with T7. Subclone Xbhh-dominant negative-C in pT7TS: Encodes a leader sequence, a few amino acids amino terminal to the autoproteolytic site, and the carboxy-terminal domain. Linearize with BamH1 and transcribe with T7.
How to cite: XE15 Xbhh-C was a gift from Randall Moon (Addgene plasmid # 16995 ; http://n2t.net/addgene:16995 ; RRID:Addgene_16995)
